Addgene plasmid #22071: pEB602
Purpose: (Empty Backbone)
Depositing lab: Emmanuelle Bouveret. Depositing organization: CNRS DR12, Delegation Provence et Corse. Publication: A protein network for phospholipid synthesis uncovered by a variant of the tandem affinity purification method in Escherichia coli. Gully D, Bouveret E. Proteomics. 2006 Jan . 6(1):282-93. 10.1002/pmic.200500115 PubMed 16294310.
Backbone
  Vector backbone: pBAD24
  Backbone size (bp): 4629
  Vector type: Bacterial Expression
Growth in bacteria
  Bacterial resistance: Ampicillin, 100 μg/mL
  Growth temperature: 37°C
  Growth strain: DH5alpha
  Copy number: High Copy
Gene/Insert
  Gene/Insert name: None (alt name: pBAD-CBP)
  Tag / fusion protein: CBP (N terminal on backbone)
  Cloning method: Restriction Enzyme; 5′ cloning site XbaI (not destroyed); 3′ cloning site XhoI (not destroyed)
  Sequencing primers: 5′ pBAD Forward
Terms and licenses: Academic/Nonprofit Terms; Industry Terms: Not Available to Industry
How to cite: pEB602 was a gift from Emmanuelle Bouveret (Addgene plasmid # 22071 ; http://n2t.net/addgene:22071 ; RRID:Addgene_22071)
