[The description below was written by a language model from this plasmid's Addgene catalogue record and pLannotate feature annotations shown in this document.]
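Description:
pEB602, also called pBAD-CBP, is an empty bacterial expression backbone of 4,629 bp derived from pBAD24, designed for arabinose-inducible production of proteins carrying an N-terminal calmodulin-binding peptide (CBP) tag in Escherichia coli. It replicates from a ColE1/pMB1-type origin and is listed as high copy. Selection is by ampicillin through the bla gene under its own promoter. An f1 phage origin is also present, which in principle allows single-stranded DNA production. Short fragments of bom, rop, the tetracycline resistance gene and its promoter are annotated near the origin. These are non-functional remnants of the pBR322 ancestry of the backbone rather than working parts.

The expression unit consists of the araBAD promoter with the divergently transcribed araC regulator gene, which together give repression in the absence of L-arabinose and induction when it is added. Immediately downstream lies the CBP coding segment, derived from skeletal muscle myosin light chain kinase, which binds calmodulin with high affinity in the presence of calcium. It is followed by a partial pUC-type multiple cloning site and then by the rrnB region (5S rRNA sequence, T1 and T2 terminators) that ends transcription. No insert is present. A gene of interest is cloned between the XbaI and XhoI sites, both of which are retained, so that it is fused in frame behind CBP.

The associated publication concerns a variant of tandem affinity purification used to map a phospholipid synthesis protein network in E. coli. This suggests that the vector is intended for making CBP-tagged proteins for calmodulin-based affinity purification and interaction studies, although the record does not describe a specific application beyond serving as an empty backbone.
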