Features (pLannotate 1.2.2; 15 found; start..end, strand, type, name):
     96..974     -  CDS            araC: L-arabinose regulatory protein; araC
   1001..1285    +  promoter       araBAD promoter: araBAD; promoter of the L-arabinose operon of E. coli; the araC regulatory gene is transcribed in the opposite direction (Guzman et al., 1995)
   1336..1406    +  CDS            CBP (fragment): calmodulin-binding peptide derived from skeletal muscle myosin light chain kinase; binds calmodulin with nanomolar affinity in the presence of calcium
   1431..1453    +  misc_feature   MCS (fragment): pUC18/19 multiple cloning site
   1537..1652    +  ncRNA          5S rRNA: Accession: RF00001 - 5S ribosomal RNA
   1656..1742    +  terminator     rrnB T1 terminator: Escherichia coli rrnB; transcription terminator T1 from the E. coli rrnB gene
   1834..1861    +  terminator     rrnB T2 terminator: transcription terminator T2 from the E. coli rrnB gene
   1880..1971    +  promoter       AmpR promoter: bla
   1972..2832    +  CDS            AmpR: β-lactamase; bla; confers resistance to ampicillin, carbenicillin, and related antibiotics
   2874..3329    +  rep_origin     f1 ori (sequence partly withheld): f1 bacteriophage origin of replication; arrow indicates direction of (+) strand synthesis
   3440..4028    +  rep_origin     ori: high-copy-number ColE1/pMB1/pBR322/pUC origin of replication
   4214..4265    -  misc_feature   bom (fragment): basis of mobility region from pBR322
   4381..4421    -  CDS            rop (fragment): Rop protein, which maintains plasmids at low copy number; rop
   4420..4607    -  CDS            TcR (fragment): tetracycline efflux protein; tet; confers resistance to tetracycline
   4617..6       +  promoter       tet promoter (fragment) (across the origin): E. coli promoter for tetracycline efflux protein gene
>Addgene plasmid #22071 | pEB602 | depositor full sequence | sequence record 10130 | Author sequence
ATCGATGCATAATGTGCCTGTCAAATGGACGAAGCAGGGATTCTGCAAACCCTATGCTACTCCGTCAAGC
CGTCAATTGTCTGATTCGTTACCAATTATGACAACTTGACGGCTACATCATTCACTTTTTCTTCACAACC
GGCACGGAACTCGCTCGGGCTGGCCCCGGTGCATTTTTTAAATACCCGCGAGAAATAGAGTTGATCGTCA
AAACCAACATTGCGACCGACGGTGGCGATAGGCATCCGGGTGGTGCTCAAAAGCAGCTTCGCCTGGCTGA
TACGTTGGTCCTCGCGCCAGCTTAAGACGCTAATCCCTAACTGCTGGCGGAAAAGATGTGACAGACGCGA
CGGCGACAAGCAAACATGCTGTGCGACGCTGGCGATATCAAAATTGCTGTCTGCCAGGTGATCGCTGATG
TACTGACAAGCCTCGCGTACCCGATTATCCATCGGTGGATGGAGCGACTCGTTAATCGCTTCCATGCGCC
GCAGTAACAATTGCTCAAGCAGATTTATCGCCAGCAGCTCCGAATAGCGCCCTTCCCCTTGCCCGGCGTT
AATGATTTGCCCAAACAGGTCGCTGAAATGCGGCTGGTGCGCTTCATCCGGGCGAAAGAACCCCGTATTG
GCAAATATTGACGGCCAGTTAAGCCATTCATGCCAGTAGGCGCGCGGACGAAAGTAAACCCACTGGTGAT
ACCATTCGCGAGCCTCCGGATGACGACCGTAGTGATGAATCTCTCCTGGCGGGAACAGCAAAATATCACC
CGGTCGGCAAACAAATTCTCGTCCCTGATTTTTCACCACCCCCTGACCGCGAATGGTGAGATTGAGAATA
TAACCTTTCATTCCCAGCGGTCGGTCGATAAAAAAATCGAGATAACCGTTGGCCTCAATCGGCGTTAAAC
CCGCCACCAGATGGGCATTAAACGAGTATCCCGGCAGCAGGGGATCATTTTGCGCTTCAGCCATACTTTT
CATACTCCCGCCATTCAGAGAAGAAACCAATTGTCCATATTGCATCAGACATTGCCGTCACTGCGTCTTT
TACTGGCTCTTCTCGCTAACCAAACCGGTAACCCCGCTTATTAAAAGCATTCTGTAACAAAGCGGGACCA
AAGCCATGACAAAAACGCGTAACAAAAGTGTCTATAATCACGGCAGAAAAGTCCACATTGATTATTTGCA
CGGCGTCACACTTTGCTATGCCATAGCATTTTTATCCATAAGATTAGCGGATCCTACCTGACGCTTTTTA
TCGCAACTCTCTACTGTTTCTCCATACCCGTTTTTTTGGGCTAGCAGGAGGAATTCACCATGGAACTAAA
GAGAAGATGGAAAAAGAATTTCATAGCCGTCTCAGCAGCCAACCGCTTTAAGAAAATCTCATCCTCCGGG
GCACTTGTCGAGTCGACTCTAGACTCGAGTTCGACCTGCAGGCATGCAAGCTTGGCTGTTTTGGCGGATG
AGAGAAGATTTTCAGCCTGATACAGATTAAATCAGAACGCAGAAGCGGTCTGATAAAACAGAATTTGCCT
GGCGGCAGTAGCGCGGTGGTCCCACCTGACCCCATGCCGAACTCAGAAGTGAAACGCCGTAGCGCCGATG
GTAGTGTGGGGTCTCCCCATGCGAGAGTAGGGAACTGCCAGGCATCAAATAAAACGAAAGGCTCAGTCGA
AAGACTGGGCCTTTCGTTTTATCTGTTGTTTGTCGGTGAACGCTCTCCTGAGTAGGACAAATCCGCCGGG
AGCGGATTTGAACGTTGCGAAGCAACGGCCCGGAGGGTGGCGGGCAGGACGCCCGCCATAAACTGCCAGG
CATCAAATTAAGCAGAAGGCCATCCTGACGGATGGCCTTTTTGCGTTTCTACAAACTCTTTTGTTTATTT
TTCTAAATACATTCAAATATGTATCCGCTCATGAGACAATAACCCTGATAAATGCTTCAATAATATTGAA
AAAGGAAGAGTATGAGTATTCAACATTTCCGTGTCGCCCTTATTCCCTTTTTTGCGGCATTTTGCCTTCC
TGTTTTTGCTCACCCAGAAACGCTGGTGAAAGTAAAAGATGCTGAAGATCAGTTGGGTGCACGAGTGGGT
TACATCGAACTGGATCTCAACAGCGGTAAGATCCTTGAGAGTTTTCGCCCCGAAGAACGTTTTCCAATGA
TGAGCACTTTTAAAGTTCTGCTATGTGGCGCGGTATTATCCCGTGTTGACGCCGGGCAAGAGCAACTCGG
TCGCCGCATACACTATTCTCAGAATGACTTGGTTGAGTACTCACCAGTCACAGAAAAGCATCTTACGGAT
GGCATGACAGTAAGAGAATTATGCAGTGCTGCCATAACCATGAGTGATAACACTGCGGCCAACTTACTTC
TGACAACGATCGGAGGACCGAAGGAGCTAACCGCTTTTTTGCACAACATGGGGGATCATGTAACTCGCCT
TGATCGTTGGGAACCGGAGCTGAATGAAGCCATACCAAACGACGAGCGTGACACCACGATGCCTGTAGCA
ATGGCAACAACGTTGCGCAAACTATTAACTGGCGAACTACTTACTCTAGCTTCCCGGCAACAATTAATAG
ACTGGATGGAGGCGGATAAAGTTGCAGGACCACTTCTGCGCTCGGCCCTTCCGGCTGGCTGGTTTATTGC
TGATAAATCTGGAGCCGGTGAGCGTGGGTCTCGCGGTATCATTGCAGCACTGGGGCCAGATGGTAAGCCC
TCCCGTATCGTAGTTATCTACACGACGGGGAGTCAGGCAACTATGGATGAACGAAATAGACAGATCGCTG
AGATAGGTGCCTCACTGATTAAGCATTGGTAACTGTCAGACCAAGTTTACTCATATATACTTTAGATTGA
TT
[125 nt withheld, positions 2873-2997]
C
[141 nt withheld, positions 2999-3139]
CCTTTGACGTTGGAGTCCACGTTCTTTAATAGTGGACTCTTGTTCCAAACTTGAACAACACTCAACCCTA
TCTCGGGCTATTCTTTTGATTTATAAGGGATTTTGCCGATTTCGGCCTATTGGTTAAAAAATGAGCTGAT
TTAACAAAAATTTAACGCGAATTTTAACAAAATATTAACGTTTACAATTTAAAAGGATCTAGGTGAAGAT
CCTTTTTGATAATCTCATGACCAAAATCCCTTAACGTGAGTTTTCGTTCCACTGAGCGTCAGACCCCGTA
GAAAAGATCAAAGGATCTTCTTGAGATCCTTTTTTTCTGCGCGTAATCTGCTGCTTGCAAACAAAAAAAC
CACCGCTACCAGCGGTGGTTTGTTTGCCGGATCAAGAGCTACCAACTCTTTTTCCGAAGGTAACTGGCTT
CAGCAGAGCGCAGATACCAAATACTGTCCTTCTAGTGTAGCCGTAGTTAGGCCACCACTTCAAGAACTCT
GTAGCACCGCCTACATACCTCGCTCTGCTAATCCTGTTACCAGTGGCTGCTGCCAGTGGCGATAAGTCGT
GTCTTACCGGGTTGGACTCAAGACGATAGTTACCGGATAAGGCGCAGCGGTCGGGCTGAACGGGGGGTTC
GTGCACACAGCCCAGCTTGGAGCGAACGACCTACACCGAACTGAGATACCTACAGCGTGAGCTATGAGAA
AGCGCCACGCTTCCCGAAGGGAGAAAGGCGGACAGGTATCCGGTAAGCGGCAGGGTCGGAACAGGAGAGC
GCACGAGGGAGCTTCCAGGGGGAAACGCCTGGTATCTTTATAGTCCTGTCGGGTTTCGCCACCTCTGACT
TGAGCGTCGATTTTTGTGATGCTCGTCAGGGGGGCGGAGCCTATGGAAAAACGCCAGCAACGCGGCCTTT
TTACGGTTCCTGGCCTTTTGCTGGCCTTTTGCTCACATGTTCTTTCCTGCGTTATCCCCTGATTCTGTGG
ATAACCGTATTACCGCCTTTGAGTGAGCTGATACCGCTCGCCGCAGCCGAACGACCGAGCGCAGCGAGTC
AGTGAGCGAGGAAGCGGAAGAGCGCCTGATGCGGTATTTTCTCCTTACGCATCTGTGCGGTATTTCACAC
CGCATAGGGTCATGGCTGCGCCCCGACACCCGCCAACACCCGCTGACGCGCCCTGACGGGCTTGTCTGCT
CCCGGCATCCGCTTACAGACAAGCTGTGACCGTCTCCGGGAGCTGCATGTGTCAGAGGTTTTCACCGTCA
TCACCGAAACGCGCGAGGCAGCAAGGAGATGGCGCCCAACAGTCCCCCGGCCACGGGGCCTGCCACCATA
CCCACGCCGAAACAAGCGCTCATGAGCCCGAAGTGGCGAGCCCGATCTTCCCCATCGGTGATGTCGGCGA
TATAGGCGCCAGCAACCGCACCTGTGGCGCCGGTGATGCCGGCCACGATGCGTCCGGCGTAGAGGATCTG
CTCATGTTTGACAGCTTATC
