>Addgene plasmid #22071 | pEB602 | addgene partial sequence | sequence record 27956 | 22071 with pBAD-R
AGCTTGCATGCCTGCAGGTCGAACTCGAGTCTAGAGTCGACTCGACAAGTGCCCCGGAGGATGAGATTTT
CTTAAAGCGGTTGGCTGCTGAGACGGCTATGAAATTCTTTTTCCATCTTCTCTTTAGTTCCATGGTGAAT
TCCTCCTGCTAGCCCAAAAAAACGGGTATGGAGAAACAGTAGAGAGTTGCGATAAAAAGCGTCAGGTAGG
ATCCGCTAATCTTATGGATAAAAATGCTATGGCATAGCAAAGTGTGACGCCGTGCAAATAATCAATGTGG
ACTTTTCTGCCGTGATTATAGACACTTTTGTTACGCGTTTTTGTCATGGCTTTGGTCCCGCTTTGTTACA
GAATGCTTTTAATAAGCGGGGTTACCGGTTTGGTTAGCGAGAAGAGCCAGTAAAAGACGCAGTGACGGCA
ATGTCTGATGCAATATGGACAATTGGTTTCTTCTCTGAATGGCGGGAGTATGAAAAGTATGGCTGAAGCG
CAAAATGATCCCCTGCTGCCGGGATACTCGTTTAATGCCCATCTGGTGGCGGGTTTAACGCCGATTGAGG
CCAACGGTTATCTCGATTTTTTTATCGACCGACCGCTGGGAATGAAAGGTTATATTCTCAATCTCACCAT
TCGCGGTCAGGGGGTGGTGAAAAATCAGGGACGAGAATTTGTTTGCCGACCGGGTGATATTTTGCTGTTC
CCGCC
